>Addgene plasmid #229155 | lvl0-5 [backbone] | addgene full sequence | sequence record 459744 | Addgene NGS Result
TTGAGATCCTTTTTTTCTGCGCGTAATCTGCTGCTTGCAAACAAAAAAACCACCGCTACCAGCGGTGGTT
TGTTTGCCGGATCAAGAGCTACCAACTCTTTTTCCGAAGGTAACTGGCTTCAGCAGAGCGCAGATACCAA
ATACTGTTCTTCTAGTGTAGCCGTAGTTAGGCCACCACTTCAAGAACTCTGTAGCACCGCCTACATACCT
CGCTCTGCTAATCCTGTTACCAGTGGCTGCTGCCAGTGGCGATAAGTCGTGTCTTACCGGGTTGGACTCA
AGACGATAGTTACCGGATAAGGCGCAGCGGTCGGGCTGAACGGGGGGTTCGTGCACACAGCCCAGCTTGG
AGCGAACGACCTACACCGAACTGAGATACCTACAGCGTGAGCTATGAGAAAGCGCCACGCTTCCCGAAGG
GAGAAAGGCGGACAGGTATCCGGTAAGCGGCAGGGTCGGAACAGGAGAGCGCACGAGGGAGCTTCCAGGG
GGAAACGCCTGGTATCTTTATAGTCCTGTCGGGTTTCGCCACCTCTGACTTGAGCGTCGATTTTTGTGAT
GCTCGTCAGGGGGGCGGAGCCTATGGAAAAACGCCAGCAACGCGGCCTTTTTACGGTTCCTGGCCTTTTG
CTGGCCTTTTGCTCACATGTTCTTTCCTGCGTTATCCCCTGATTCTGTGGATAACCGTATTACCGCCTTT
GAGTGAGCTGATACCGCTCGCCGCAGCCGAACGACCGAGCGCAGCGAGTCAGTGAGCGAGGAAGCGGAAG
AGCGCCCAATACGCAAACCGCCTCTCCCCGCGCGTTGGCCGATTCATTAATCACTCTGTGGTCTCACAGA
TTGTCTTCGCAGCTGGCACGACAGGTTTCCCGACTGGAAAGCGGGCAGTGAGCGCAACGCAATTAATGTG
AGTTAGCTCACTCATTAGGCACCCCAGGCTTTACACTTTATGCTTCCGGCTCGTATGTTGTGTGGAATTG
TGAGCGGATAACAATTTCACACAGGAAACAGCTATGACCATGATTACGCCAAGCTTGCATGCCTGCAGGT
CGACTCTAGAGGATCCCCGGGTACCGAGCTCGAATTCACTGGCCGTCGTTTTACAACGTCGTGACTGGGA
AAACCCTGGCGTTACCCAACTTAATCGCCTTGCAGCACATCCCCCTTTCGCCAGCTGGCGTAATAGCGAA
GAGGCCCGCACCGATCGCCCTTCCCAACAGTTGCGCAGCCTGAATGGCGAATGGCGCCTGATGCGGTATT
TTCTCCTTACGCATCTGTGCGGTATTTCACACCGCATATGGTGCACTCTCAGTACAATCTGCTCTGATGC
CGCATAGTTAAGCCAGCCCCGACACCCGCCAACACCCGCTGACGCGCCCTGACGGGCTTGTCTGCTCCCG
GCATCCGCTTACAGACAAGCTGTGACGAAGACAAAGGTTGAGACCACGAAGTGGCTCTTCAGTGGACGAA
AGGGCCTCGTGATACGCCTATTTTTATAGGTTAATGTCATGATAATAATGGTTTCTTAGACGTCAGGTGG
CACTTTTCGGGGAAATGTGCGCGGAACCCCTATTTGTTTATTTTTCTAAATACATTCAAATATGTATCCG
CTCATGAGACAATAACCCTGATAAATGCTTCAATAATATTGAAAAAGGAAGAGTATGCGCTCACGCAACT
GGTCCAGAACCTTGACCGAACGCAGCGGTGGTAACGGCGCAGTGGCGGTTTTCATGGCTTGTTATGACTG
TTTTTTTTTGGGGTACAGTCTATGCCTCGGGCATCCAAGCAGCAAGCGCGTTACGCCGTGGGTCGATGTT
TGATGTTATGGAGCAGCAACGATGTTACGCAGCAGGGCAGTCGCCCTAAAACAAAGTTAAACATCATGAG
GGAAGCGGTGATCGCCGAAGTATCGACTCAACTATCAGAGGTAGTTGGCGTCATCGAGCGCCATCTCGAA
CCGACGTTGCTGGCCGTACATTTGTACGGCTCCGCAGTGGATGGCGGCCTGAAGCCACACAGCGATATTG
ATTTGCTGGTTACGGTGACCGTAAGGCTTGATGAAACAACGCGGCGAGCTTTGATCAACGACCTTTTGGA
AACTTCGGCTTCCCCTGGAGAGAGCGAGATTCTCCGCGCTGTAGAAGTCACCATTGTTGTGCACGACGAC
ATCATTCCGTGGCGTTATCCAGCTAAGCGCGAACTGCAATTTGGAGAATGGCAGCGCAATGACATTCTTG
CAGGTATCTTCGAGCCAGCCACGATCGACATTGATCTGGCTATCTTGCTGACAAAAGCAAGAGAACATAG
CGTTGCCTTGGTAGGTCCAGCGGCGGAGGAACTCTTTGATCCGGTTCCTGAACAGGATCTATTTGAGGCG
CTAAATGAAACCTTAACGCTATGGAACTCGCCGCCCGACTGGGCTGGCGATGAGCGAAATGTAGTGCTTA
CGTTGTCCCGCATTTGGTACAGCGCAGTAACCGGCAAAATCGCGCCGAAGGATGTCGCTGCCGACTGGGC
AATGGAGCGCCTGCCGGCCCAGTATCAGCCCGTCATACTTGAAGCTAGACAGGCTTATCTTGGACAAGAA
GAAGATCGCTTGGCCTCGCGCGCAGATCAGTTGGAAGAATTTGTCCATTACGTAAAAGGCGAGATCACCA
AGGTAGTCGGCAAATAACTGTCAGACCAAGTTTACTCATATATACTTTAGATTGATTTAAAACTTCATTT
TTAATTTAAAAGGATCTAGGTGAAGATCCTTTTTGATAATCTCATGACCAAAATCCCTTAACGTGAGTTT
TCGTTCCACTGAGCGTCAGACCCCGTAGAAAAGATCAAAGGATCTTC
Features (pLannotate 1.2.2; 12 found; start..end, strand, type, name):
      1..589     +  rep_origin     ori: high-copy-number ColE1/pMB1/pBR322/pUC origin of replication
    772..888     +  CDS            lacI (fragment): LACI_ECOLI - Experimental evidence at protein level: Swiss-Prot protein existence level 1. Repressor of the lactose operon. Binds allolactose as an inducer. From Escherichia coli (strain K12).
    904..925     +  protein_bind   CAP binding site: CAP binding activates transcription in the presence of cAMP. E. coli catabolite activator protein
    940..970     +  promoter       lac promoter: promoter for the E. coli lac operon
    978..994     +  protein_bind   lac operator: The lac repressor binds to the lac operator to inhibit transcription in E. coli. This inhibition can be relieved by adding lactose or isopropyl-β-D-thiogalactopyranoside (IPTG). lac repressor encoded by lacI
   1031..1087    -  misc_feature   MCS: pUC18/19 multiple cloning site
   1084..1241    +  CDS            lacZα (fragment): LacZα fragment of β-galactosidase; lacZ fragment
   1247..1346    -  misc_feature   bom (fragment): basis of mobility region from pBR322
   1560..1664    +  promoter       AmpR promoter: bla
   1655..1735    -  CDS            int (fragment): INT2_ECOLX - Protein inferred from homology: Swiss-Prot protein existence level 3. Putative integrase believed to be involved in the insertion of antibiotic resistance genes into plasmids and transposons. From Escherichia coli.
   1823..1879    +  CDS            GmR (fragment): gentamycin acetyltransferase; aacC1; confers resistance to gentamycin
   1886..2674    +  CDS            aadA: S3AD_ECOLX - Experimental evidence at protein level: Swiss-Prot protein existence level 1. Mediates bacterial resistance to the antibiotics streptomycin and spectinomycin. From Escherichia coli.
