[The description below was written by a language model from this plasmid's Addgene catalogue record and pLannotate feature annotations shown in this document.]
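Description:
lvl0-5 [backbone] is a small (about 2.8 kb) empty bacterial cloning vector from a synthetic-biology toolkit for rapid assembly of mammalian gene circuits. It is catalogued as the "5 prime backbone", and the name suggests a level-0 part-holding vector in a hierarchical assembly scheme. However, the record does not spell out which class of part it accepts or which assembly sites flank the cloning position. It carries no insert. The depositor notes that it differs slightly from the published version, with no functional consequence.

The plasmid replicates in E. coli from a high-copy ColE1/pUC-type origin and is selected with spectinomycin. Resistance comes from a complete aadA gene, which also confers streptomycin resistance. aadA lies downstream of an annotated AmpR (bla) promoter that may contribute to its expression, though the record does not confirm this. The short integrase and gentamicin acetyltransferase fragments between promoter and gene appear to be non-functional remnants of the cassette the marker came from, as do the lacI and bom fragments elsewhere in the plasmid.

The cloning region is a pUC-style lac cassette: a CAP binding site, lac promoter and lac operator lead into a pUC18/19 multiple cloning site and a lacZα fragment. In related vectors this arrangement allows blue/white screening, with an incoming part replacing or disrupting lacZα, but the lacZα here is annotated only as a fragment and the record does not confirm that use. No mammalian promoters, reporters or selection markers are annotated, so the vector serves as an E. coli carrier for parts to be combined into higher-level constructs.
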