Addgene plasmid #229155: lvl0-5 [backbone]
Purpose: (Empty Backbone) 5 prime backbone
Depositing lab: Ron Weiss. Depositing organization: Massachusetts Institute of Technology. Publication: A platform for rapid prototyping of synthetic gene networks in mammalian cells. Duportet X, Wroblewska L, Guye P, Li Y, Eyquem J, Rieders J, Rimchala T, Batt G, Weiss R. Nucleic Acids Res. 2014 Dec 1;42(21):13440-51. doi: 10.1093/nar/gku1082. Epub 2014 Nov 5. PubMed 25378321.
Backbone
  Vector backbone: lvl0-5 [backbone]
  Vector type: Synthetic Biology
Growth in bacteria
  Bacterial resistance: Spectinomycin, 50 μg/mL
  Growth temperature: 37°C
  Growth strain: DH5alpha
  Copy number: High Copy
Gene/Insert
  Gene/Insert name: None
Terms and licenses: Academic/Nonprofit Terms; Industry Terms: Not Available to Industry
Depositor comments: This plasmid is slightly modified from the version used in Duportet et al. 2014, but does not have any functional differences.
How to cite: lvl0-5 [backbone] was a gift from Ron Weiss (Addgene plasmid # 229155 ; http://n2t.net/addgene:229155 ; RRID:Addgene_229155)
